Addgene plasmid #113597: PE_10: Pxyl_tet_bD
Purpose: PE_10: Pxyl_tet_bD
Depositing lab: Matthew Bennett. Depositing organization: Rice University. Publication: Tuning the dynamic range of bacterial promoters regulated by ligand-inducible transcription factors. Chen Y, Ho JML, Shis DL, Gupta C, Long J, Wagner DS, Ott W, Josic K, Bennett MR. Nat Commun. 2018 Jan 4;9(1):64. doi: 10.1038/s41467-017-02473-5. PubMed 29302024.
Backbone
  Vector backbone: pmb1, +ROP
  Backbone size w/o insert (bp): 3886
  Total vector size (bp): 3971
  Vector type: Bacterial Expression
Growth in bacteria
  Bacterial resistance: Kanamycin, 50 μg/mL
  Growth temperature: 37°C
  Growth strain: DH5alpha
  Copy number: High Copy
Gene/Insert
  Gene/Insert name: Hybrid Promoter : Pxyl_tet_bD
  Promoter: Hybrid Promoter : Pxyl_tet_bD
  Cloning method: Gateway Cloning
  Sequencing primers: 5′ CATTTCTGAAGAGGACTTGTTGCG; 3′ CTTCACCCTCGCCACGCACG
Terms and licenses: Academic/Nonprofit Terms; Industry Terms: Not Available to Industry
Depositor comments: Note: Plasmid contains a tet operator instead of a lac operator between rop and myc. This change is not known to affect plasmid function.
How to cite: PE_10: Pxyl_tet_bD was a gift from Matthew Bennett (Addgene plasmid # 113597 ; http://n2t.net/addgene:113597 ; RRID:Addgene_113597)
