[The description below was written by a language model from this plasmid's Addgene catalogue record and pLannotate feature annotations shown in this document.]
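Description:
PE_10: Pxyl_tet_bD is a small bacterial expression plasmid (about 4 kb) that serves as a reporter for an engineered hybrid promoter. It is built on a pMB1 backbone that retains rop, and the annotation shows the ColE1/pMB1-type origin together with the pBR322 bom region, the rop coding sequence and a fragment of the ColE1 mobilization gene mbeC. Rop normally moderates plasmid copy number, although the catalogue lists the plasmid as high copy. Selection is by kanamycin through an aph(3')-Ia (KanR) cassette, and the plasmid is propagated in standard E. coli cloning strains.

The payload is the short hybrid promoter Pxyl_tet_bD, whose size corresponds to the roughly 85 bp difference between the backbone and total sizes. Its name suggests a combination of xylose-responsive and tetracycline-repressor-responsive elements. Consistent with this, the annotation detects tet-operator-containing fragments (scored as pieces of PLtetO-1 and H1-2O2) immediately upstream of a superfolder GFP coding sequence, which is followed by the T7Te terminator. GFP fluorescence therefore appears to report promoter activity, presumably in response to the cognate ligand-inducible transcription factors. No such regulator genes are annotated on this plasmid, so they would have to be supplied from elsewhere.

Upstream of the promoter lies a short open reading frame ending in a Myc epitope tag, which the automated annotation also scores as an N-MYC fragment. It is preceded by another tet operator fragment, and the depositor notes that a tet operator replaces the expected lac operator between rop and myc, with no known effect on function. The plasmid belongs to a series built to study how the dynamic range of ligand-regulated bacterial promoters can be tuned.
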