Features (pLannotate 1.2.2; 13 found; start..end, strand, type, name):
     67..87      +  promoter       PLtetO-1 promoter (fragment): modified phage lambda PL promoter with tet operator sites (Lutz and Bujard, 1997)
    100..318     +  CDS            N-MYC2 (fragment): MYC2_MARMO - Protein inferred from homology: Swiss-Prot protein existence level 3. From Marmota monax (Woodchuck).
    286..315     +  CDS            Myc: Myc (human c-Myc proto-oncogene) epitope tag
    489..506     +  promoter       H1-2O2 promoter (fragment): doxycycline-inducible variant of the human H1 RNA promoter (Henriksen et al., 2007)
    517..539     +  promoter       PLtetO-1 promoter (fragment): modified phage lambda PL promoter with tet operator sites (Lutz and Bujard, 1997)
    622..1335    +  CDS            superfolder GFP: GFP variant that folds robustly even when fused to poorly folded proteins (Pédelacq et al., 2006)
   1487..1514    +  terminator     T7Te terminator: phage T7 early transcription terminator
   1597..1654    +  promoter       AmpR promoter (fragment): bla
   1663..2478    -  CDS            KanR: aminoglycoside phosphotransferase; aph(3')-Ia; confers resistance to kanamycin in bacteria or G418 (Geneticin®) in eukaryotes
   2600..3188    +  rep_origin     ori: high-copy-number ColE1/pMB1/pBR322/pUC origin of replication
   3374..3513    -  misc_feature   bom: basis of mobility region from pBR322
   3615..3806    -  CDS            rop: Rop protein, which maintains plasmids at low copy number; rop
   3847..3957    +  CDS            mbeC (fragment): MBEC_ECOLX - Experimental evidence at protein level: Swiss-Prot protein existence level 1. Required for efficient mobilization of ColE1 plasmid and is thus essential to promote the specific transfer of the plasmid during conjugation. Probably functions by inducing DNA bending, helping the MbeA relaxase to melt the DNA around the nic site and cleave the phosphodiester bond. Binds specifically double-stranded DNA (dsDNA) containing the ColE1 oriT but does not recognize the inverted repeat (IR). From Escherichia coli.
>Addgene plasmid #113597 | PE_10: Pxyl_tet_bD | addgene full sequence | sequence record 222604 | Addgene NGS Result
AGTGCGCTCGAGCTTCCCAACCTTACCAGAGGGCGCCCCAGCTGGCAATTCCGACGTCTGTGTGGATCCC
TATCAGTGATAGAGATTCACACAGGGCCCTCGGACACCGAGGAGAATGTCAAGAGGCGAACACACAACGT
CTTGGAGCGCCAGAGGAGGAACGAGCTAAAACGGAGCTTTTTTGCCCTGCGTGACCAGATCCCGGAGTTG
GAAAACAATGAAAAGGCCCCCAAGGTAGTTATCCTTAAAAAAGCCACAGCATACATCCTGTCCGTCCAAG
CAGAGGAGCAAAAGCTCATTTCTGAAGAGGACTTGTTGCGGAAACGACGAGAACAGTTGAAACACAAACT
TGAACAGCTACGGAACTCTTGTGCGTAAGGAAAAGTAAGGAAAACGATTCCTTCTAACAGAAATGTCCTG
AGCAATCACCTATGAACTGTCGAAATAAACCAAAAATCGTAATCGAAAGATAAAAATCTGTAACTGACAT
CCCTATCAGTGATAGATAAATTGAGCACATCCCTATCAGTGATAGAGATGCATGCCACTTAAAAAGGAGA
TCAACAATGAAAGCAATTTTCGTACTGAAACATCTTAATCATGCTAAGGAGAAATACTAGTATGCGTAAA
GGCGAAGAGCTGTTCACTGGTGTCGTCCCTATTCTGGTGGAACTGGATGGTGATGTCAACGGTCATAAGT
TTTCCGTGCGTGGCGAGGGTGAAGGTGACGCAACTAATGGTAAACTGACGCTGAAGTTCATCTGTACTAC
TGGTAAACTGCCGGTACCTTGGCCGACTCTGGTAACGACGCTGACTTATGGTGTTCAGTGCTTTGCTCGT
TATCCGGACCATATGAAGCAGCATGACTTCTTCAAGTCCGCCATGCCGGAAGGCTATGTGCAGGAACGCA
CGATTTCCTTTAAGGATGACGGCACGTACAAAACGCGTGCGGAAGTGAAATTTGAAGGCGATACCCTGGT
AAACCGCATTGAGCTGAAAGGCATTGACTTTAAAGAAGACGGCAATATCCTGGGCCATAAGCTGGAATAC
AATTTTAACAGCCACAATGTTTACATCACCGCCGATAAACAAAAAAATGGCATTAAAGCGAATTTTAAAA
TTCGCCACAACGTGGAGGATGGCAGCGTGCAGCTGGCTGATCACTACCAGCAAAACACTCCAATCGGTGA
TGGTCCTGTTCTGCTGCCAGACAATCACTATCTGAGCTACCAAAGCGTTCTGTCTAAAGATCCGAACGAG
AAACGCGATCATATGGTTCTGCTGGAGTTCGTAACCGCAGCGGGCATCACGCATGGTATGGATGAACTGT
ACAAATGATGAAGCTTCCCCTACGTGCTGCTGAAGTTGCCCGCAACAGAGAGTGGAACCAACCGGTGATA
CCACGATACTATGACTGAGAGTCAACGCCATGAGCGGCCTCATTTCTTATTCTGAGTTACAACAGTCCGC
ACCGCTGTCTCACACTGGCTCACCTTCGGGTGGGCCTTTCTGCGTTTATATACTAGAGAGAGAATATAAA
AAGCCAGATTATTAATCCGGCTTTTTTATTATTTCCTAGCTAGCCGGGGAAATGTGCGCGGAACCCCTAT
TTGTTTATTTTTCTAAATACATTCAAATATGTATCCGCTCATGAATTAATTCTTAGAAAAACTCATCGAG
CATCAAATGAAACTGCAATTTATTCATATCAGGATTATCAATACCATATTTTTGAAAAAGCCGTTTCTGT
AATGAAGGAGAAAACTCACCGAGGCAGTTCCATAGGATGGCAAGATCCTGGTATCGGTCTGCGATTCCGA
CTCGTCCAACATCAATACAACCTATTAATTTCCCCTCGTCAAAAATAAGGTTATCAAGTGAGAAATCACC
ATGAGTGACGACTGAATCCGGTGAGAATGGCAAAAGTTTATGCATTTCTTTCCAGACTTGTTCAACAGGC
CAGCCATTACGCTCGTCATCAAAATCACTCGCATCAACCAAACCGTTATTCATTCGTGATTGCGCCTGAG
CGAGACGAAATACGCGATCGCTGTTAAAAGGACAATTACAAACAGGAATCGAATGCAACCGGCGCAGGAA
CACTGCCAGCGCATCAACAATATTTTCACCTGAATCAGGATATTCTTCTAATACCTGGAATGCTGTTTTC
CCGGGGATCGCAGTGGTGAGTAACCATGCATCATCAGGAGTACGGATAAAATGCTTGATGGTCGGAAGAG
GCATAAATTCCGTCAGCCAGTTTAGTCTGACCATCTCATCTGTAACATCATTGGCAACGCTACCTTTGCC
ATGTTTCAGAAACAACTCTGGCGCATCGGGCTTCCCATACAATCGATAGATTGTCGCACCTGATTGCCCG
ACATTATCGCGAGCCCATTTATACCCATATAAATCAGCATCCATGCTGGAATTTAATCGCGGCCTAGAGC
AAGACGTTTCCCGTTGAATATGGCTCATAACACCCCTTGTATTACTGTTTATGTAAGCAGACAGTTTTAT
TGTTCATGACCAAAATCCCTTAACGTGAGTTTTCGTTCCACTGAGCGTCAGACCCCGTAGAAAAGATCAA
AGGATCTTCTTGAGATCCTTTTTTTCTGCGCGTAATCTGCTGCTTGCAAACAAAAAAACCACCGCTACCA
GCGGTGGTTTGTTTGCCGGATCAAGAGCTACCAACTCTTTTTCCGAAGGTAACTGGCTTCAGCAGAGCGC
AGATACCAAATACTGTCCTTCTAGTGTAGCCGTAGTTAGGCCACCACTTCAAGAACTCTGTAGCACCGCC
TACATACCTCGCTCTGCTAATCCTGTTACCAGTGGCTGCTGCCAGTGGCGATAAGTCGTGTCTTACCGGG
TTGGACTCAAGACGATAGTTACCGGATAAGGCGCAGCGGTCGGGCTGAACGGGGGGTTCGTGCACACAGC
CCAGCTTGGAGCGAACGACCTACACCGAACTGAGATACCTACAGCGTGAGCTATGAGAAAGCGCCACGCT
TCCCGAAGGGAGAAAGGCGGACAGGTATCCGGTAAGCGGCAGGGTCGGAACAGGAGAGCGCACGAGGGAG
CTTCCAGGGGGAAACGCCTGGTATCTTTATAGTCCTGTCGGGTTTCGCCACCTCTGACTTGAGCGTCGAT
TTTTGTGATGCTCGTCAGGGGGGCGGAGCCTATGGAAAAACGCCAGCAACGCGGCCTTTTTACGGTTCCT
GGCCTTTTGCTGGCCTTTTGCTCACATGTTCTTTCCTGCGTTATCCCCTGATTCTGTGGATAACCGTATT
ACCGCCTTTGAGTGAGCTGATACCGCTCGCCGCAGCCGAACGACCGAGCGCAGCGAGTCAGTGAGCGAGG
AAGCGGAAGAGCGCCTGATGCGGTATTTTCTCCTTACGCATCTGTGCGGTATTTCACACCGCAATGGTGC
ACTCTCAGTACAATCTGCTCTGATGCCGCATAGTTAAGCCAGTATACACTCCGCTATCGCTACGTGACTG
GGTCATGGCTGCGCCCCGACACCCGCCAACACCCGCTGACGCGCCCTGACGGGCTTGTCTGCTCCCGGCA
TCCGCTTACAGACAAGCTGTGACCGTCTCCGGGAGCTGCATGTGTCAGAGGTTTTCACCGTCATCACCGA
AACGCGCGAGGCAGCTGCGGTAAAGCTCATCAGCGTGGTCGTGAAGCGATTCACAGATGTCTGCCTGTTC
ATCCGCGTCCAGCTCGTTGAGTTTCTCCAGAAGCGTTAATGTCTGGCTTCTGATAAAGCGGGCCATGTTA
AGGGCGGTTTTTTCCTGTTTGGTCACTGATGCCTCCGTGTAAGGGGGATTTCTGTTCATGGGGGTAATGA
TACCGATGAAACGAGAGAGGATGCTCACGATACGGGTTACTGATGATGAACATGCCCGGTTACTGGAACG
TTGTGAGGGTAAACAACTGGCGGTATGGATGCGGCGGGACCAGAGCTC
