>Addgene plasmid #113597 | PE_10: Pxyl_tet_bD | depositor partial sequence | sequence record 214430 | Hybrid Promoter: Pxyl_tet_bD
TGTCGAAATAAACCAAAAATCGTAATCGAAAGATAAAAATCTGTAACTGACATCCCTATCAGTGATAGAT
AAATTGAGCACATCCCTATCAGTGATAGAGATGCATGC
