>Addgene plasmid #113597 | PE_10: Pxyl_tet_bD | depositor partial sequence | sequence record 214431 | sfYFP
ATGCGTAAAGGCGAAGAGCTGTTCACTGGTGTCGTCCCTATTCTGGTGGAACTGGATGGTGATGTCAACG
GTCATAAGTTTTCCGTGCGTGGCGAGGGTGAAGGTGACGCAACTAATGGTAAACTGACGCTGAAGTTCAT
CTGTACTACTGGTAAACTGCCGGTACCTTGGCCGACTCTGGTAACGACGCTGACTTATGGTGTTCAGTGC
TTTGCTCGTTATCCGGACCATATGAAGCAGCATGACTTCTTCAAGTCCGCCATGCCGGAAGGCTATGTGC
AGGAACGCACGATTTCCTTTAAGGATGACGGCACGTACAAAACGCGTGCGGAAGTGAAATTTGAAGGCGA
TACCCTGGTAAACCGCATTGAGCTGAAAGGCATTGACTTTAAAGAAGACGGCAATATCCTGGGCCATAAG
CTGGAATACAATTTTAACAGCCACAATGTTTACATCACCGCCGATAAACAAAAAAATGGCATTAAAGCGA
ATTTTAAAATTCGCCACAACGTGGAGGATGGCAGCGTGCAGCTGGCTGATCACTACCAGCAAAACACTCC
AATCGGTGATGGTCCTGTTCTGCTGCCAGACAATCACTATCTGAGCTACCAAAGCGTTCTGTCTAAAGAT
CCGAACGAGAAACGCGATCATATGGTTCTGCTGGAGTTCGTAACCGCAGCGGGCATCACGCATGGTATGG
ATGAACTGTACAAATGATGA
